Addgene plasmid #73003: pBP-L2U8H11
Purpose: L2U8H11 terminator
Depositing lab: Paul Freemont. Depositing organization: Imperial College London. Publication: EcoFlex: A Multifunctional MoClo Kit for E. coli Synthetic Biology. Moore SJ, Lai HE, Kelwick RJ, Chee SM, Bell DJ, Polizzi KM, Freemont PS. ACS Synth Biol. 2016 May 2. 10.1021/acssynbio.6b00031 PubMed 27096716.
Backbone
  Vector backbone: pSB1C3
  Backbone manufacturer: iGEM
  Backbone size w/o insert (bp): 2142
  Vector type: Synthetic Biology
Growth in bacteria
  Bacterial resistance: Chloramphenicol, 25 μg/mL
  Growth temperature: 37°C
  Growth strain: JM109
  Copy number: High Copy
Gene/Insert
  Gene/Insert name: L2U8H11 terminator
  Species: Synthetic
  Mutation: CAT gene - C435G (nucleotide) - silent mutagenesis to remove BsmBI site
  Cloning method: Restriction Enzyme; 5′ cloning site Unknown (unknown if destroyed); 3′ cloning site Unknown (unknown if destroyed)
  Sequencing primers: 5′ VF2 (5' tgccacctgacgtctaagaa 3'); 3′ VR (5' attaccgcctttgagtgagc 3')
Terms and licenses: Academic/Nonprofit Terms; Industry Terms: Not Available to Industry
How to cite: pBP-L2U8H11 was a gift from Paul Freemont (Addgene plasmid # 73003 ; http://n2t.net/addgene:73003 ; RRID:Addgene_73003)
