[The description below was written by a language model from this plasmid's Addgene catalogue record and pLannotate feature annotations shown in this document.]
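Description:
pBP-L2U8H11 is a small, high-copy bacterial parts plasmid from the EcoFlex MoClo kit, a modular Golden Gate-style assembly system for E. coli synthetic biology. It is built on the iGEM pSB1C3 backbone and serves as a storage vector for a single basic part, the synthetic L2U8H11 transcription terminator. The plasmid replicates from a ColE1/pMB1-type high-copy origin and is selected with chloramphenicol through a cat (chloramphenicol acetyltransferase) gene driven by its native cat promoter and followed by a phage lambda t0 terminator. The cat coding sequence carries a silent C435G nucleotide change that removes an internal BsmBI site, presumably so that this Type IIS enzyme can be used in assembly without cutting the backbone.

The full depositor sequence is 2,142 nt; the catalogue lists this same figure as the backbone size without insert, so it most likely refers to the whole plasmid. The automated annotation does not label the L2U8H11 part itself. It would be expected in the short unannotated region between the BioBrick prefix remnant and the his operon terminator, which, together with a second putative bacterial terminator upstream, are typical pSB1C3 elements that insulate the cloning site from read-through transcription. The exact cloning sites are recorded as unknown.

There is no promoter, coding sequence or reporter in the payload. The plasmid is intended as a source of a terminator part, to be combined with promoter, ribosome binding site and coding sequence modules when building transcription units and multigene constructs for expression in E. coli.
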