Features (pLannotate 1.2.2; 7 found; start..end, strand, type, name):
     86..129     -  terminator     bacterial terminator: putative bacterial transcription terminator
    132..151     +  misc_feature   BioBrick prefix: BioBrick prefix for parts that start with "ATG"
    247..304     +  terminator     his operon terminator: This putative transcriptin terminator from the E. coli his operon has a 2-bp deletion introduced during synthesis. Its efficiency has not been determined.
    499..1087    -  rep_origin     ori: high-copy-number ColE1/pMB1/pBR322/pUC origin of replication
   1270..1364    -  terminator     lambda t0 terminator: transcription terminator from phage lambda
   1388..2044    -  CDS            cat: CAT_ECOLX - Experimental evidence at protein level: Swiss-Prot protein existence level 1. This enzyme is an effector of chloramphenicol resistance in bacteria. From Escherichia coli. This protein is used as a marker in many commonly used cloning vectors, such as pACYC184.
   2045..2142    -  promoter       cat promoter: promoter of the E. coli cat gene encoding chloramphenicol acetyltransferase
>Addgene plasmid #73003 | pBP-L2U8H11 | depositor full sequence | sequence record 447493 | pBP-L2U8H11 sequence 2142 bps
CGATCAACTCGAGTGCCACCTGACGTCTAAGAAACCATTATTATCATGACATTAACCTATAAAAATAGGC
GTATCACGAGGCAGAATTTCAGATAAAAAAAATCCTTAGCTTTCGCTAAGGATGATTTCTGGAATTCGCG
GCCGCTTCTAGAATCTAGAGACGCATATGGGTCTCATCGATAGCGTGCTAACCACGCACGCTATTGTTGT
ATTGTTAGAGACCGCATGCCGTCTCATTAGCTGCAGTCCGGCAAAAAAGGGCAAGGTGTCACCACCCTGC
CCTTTTTCTTTAAAACCGAAAAGATTACTTCGCGTTATGCAGGCTTCCTCGCTCACTGACTCGCTGCGCT
CGGTCGTTCGGCTGCGGCGAGCGGTATCAGCTCACTCAAAGGCGGTAATACGGTTATCCACAGAATCAGG
GGATAACGCAGGAAAGAACATGTGAGCAAAAGGCCAGCAAAAGGCCAGGAACCGTAAAAAGGCCGCGTTG
CTGGCGTTTTTCCACAGGCTCCGCCCCCCTGACGAGCATCACAAAAATCGACGCTCAAGTCAGAGGTGGC
GAAACCCGACAGGACTATAAAGATACCAGGCGTTTCCCCCTGGAAGCTCCCTCGTGCGCTCTCCTGTTCC
GACCCTGCCGCTTACCGGATACCTGTCCGCCTTTCTCCCTTCGGGAAGCGTGGCGCTTTCTCATAGCTCA
CGCTGTAGGTATCTCAGTTCGGTGTAGGTCGTTCGCTCCAAGCTGGGCTGTGTGCACGAACCCCCCGTTC
AGCCCGACCGCTGCGCCTTATCCGGTAACTATCGTCTTGAGTCCAACCCGGTAAGACACGACTTATCGCC
ACTGGCAGCAGCCACTGGTAACAGGATTAGCAGAGCGAGGTATGTAGGCGGTGCTACAGAGTTCTTGAAG
TGGTGGCCTAACTACGGCTACACTAGAAGAACAGTATTTGGTATCTGCGCTCTGCTGAAGCCAGTTACCT
TCGGAAAAAGAGTTGGTAGCTCTTGATCCGGCAAACAAACCACCGCTGGTAGCGGTGGTTTTTTTGTTTG
CAAGCAGCAGATTACGCGCAGAAAAAAAGGATCTCAAGAAGATCCTTTGATCTTTTCTACGGGGTCTGAC
GCTCAGTGGAACGAAAACTCACGTTAAGGGATTTTGGTCATGAGATTATCAAAAAGGATCTTCACCTAGA
TCCTTTTAAATTAAAAATGAAGTTTTAAATCAATCTAAAGTATATATGAGTAAACTTGGTCTGACAGCTC
GAGGCTTGGATTCTCACCAATAAAAAACGCCCGGCGGCAACCGAGCGTTCTGAACAAATCCAGATGGAGT
TCTGAGGTCATTACTGGATCTATCAACAGGAGTCCAAGCGAGCTCGATATCAAATTACGCCCCGCCCTGC
CACTCATCGCAGTACTGTTGTAATTCATTAAGCATTCTGCCGACATGGAAGCCATCACAAACGGCATGAT
GAACCTGAATCGCCAGCGGCATCAGCACCTTGTCGCCTTGCGTATAATATTTGCCCATGGTGAAAACGGG
GGCGAAGAAGTTGTCCATATTGGCCACGTTTAAATCAAAACTGGTGAAACTCACCCAGGGATTGGCTGAC
ACGAAAAACATATTCTCAATAAACCCTTTAGGGAAATAGGCCAGGTTTTCACCGTAACACGCCACATCTT
GCGAATATATGTGTAGAAACTGCCGGAAATCGTCGTGGTATTCACTCCAGAGCGATGAAAACGTTTCAGT
TTGCTCATGGAAAACGGTGTAACAAGGGTGAACACTATCCCATATCACCAGCTCACCGTCTTTCATTGCC
ATACGAAATTCCGGATGAGCATTCATCAGGCGGGCAAGAATGTGAATAAAGGCCGGATAAAACTTGTGCT
TATTTTTCTTTACGGTCTTTAAAAAGGCCGTAATATCCAGCTGAACGGTCTGGTTATAGGTACATTGAGC
AACTGACTGAAATGCCTCAAAATGTTCTTTACGATGCCATTGGGATATATCAACGGTGGTATATCCAGTG
ATTTTTTTCTCCATTTTAGCTTCCTTAGCTCCTGAAAATCTCGATAACTCAAAAAATACGCCCGGTAGTG
ATCTTATTTCATTATGGTGAAAGTTGGAACCTCTTACGTGCC
