>Addgene plasmid #73003 | pBP-L2U8H11 | depositor partial sequence | sequence record 133854 | Cloned between NdeI and SphI in pBP backbone
CATATGGGTCTCATCGATAGCGTGCTAACCACGCACGCTATTGTTGTATTGTTAGAGACCGCATGC
