>Addgene plasmid #73003 | pBP-L2U8H11 | addgene partial sequence | sequence record 140627 | RNAde-BB-2R 5'-attaccgcctttgagtgagc -3'
TCAGTGAGCGAGGAAGCCTGCATAACGCGAAGTAATCTTTTCGGTTTTAAAGAAAAAGGGCAGGGTGGTG
ACACCTTGCCCTTTTTTGCCGGACTGCAGCTAATGAGACGGCATGCGGTCTCTAACAATACAACAATAGC
GTGCGTGGTTAGCACGCTATCGATGAGACCCATATGCGTCTCTAGATTCTAGAAGCGGCCGCGAATTCCA
GAAATCATCCTTAGCGAAAGCTAAGGATTTTTTTTATCTGAAATTCTGCCTCGTGATACGCCTATTTTTA
TAGGTTAATGTCATGATAATAATGGTTTCTTAGACGTCAGGTGGCACTCGAGTTGATCGGGCACGTAAGA
GGTTCCAACTTTCACCATAATGAAATAAGATCACTACCGGGCGTATTTTTTGAGTTATCGAGATTTTCAG
GAGCTAAGGAAGCTAAAATGGAGAAAAAAATCACTGGATATACCACCGTTGATATATCCCAATGGCATCG
TAAAGAACATTTTGAGGCATTTCAGTCAGTTGCTCAATGTACCTATAACCAGACCGTTCAGCTGGATATT
ACGGCCTTTTTAAAGACCGTAAAGAAAAATAAGCACAAGTTTTATCCGGCCTTTATTCACATTCTTGCCC
GCCTGATGAATGCTCATCCGGAATTTCGTATGGCAATGAAAGACGGTGAGCTGGTGATATGGGATAGTGT
TCACCCTTGTTACACCGTTTTCCATGAGCAAACTGAAACGTTTTCATCGCTCTGGAGTGAATACCACGAC
GATTTCCGGCAGTTTCTACACATATATTCGCAAGATGTGGCGTGTTACGGTGAA
