>Addgene plasmid #73003 | pBP-L2U8H11 | addgene partial sequence | sequence record 140972 | RNAde-BB-1F 5'-tgccacctgacgtctaagaa-3'
AATAGGCGTATCACGAGGCAGAATTTCAGATAAAAAAAATCCTTAGCTTTCGCTAAGGATGATTTCTGGA
ATTCGCGGCCGCTTCTAGAATCTAGAGACGCATATGGGTCTCATCGATAGCGTGCTAACCACGCACGCTA
TTGTTGTATTGTTAGAGACCGCATGCCGTCTCATTAGCTGCAGTCCGGCAAAAAAGGGCAAGGTGTCACC
ACCCTGCCCTTTTTCTTTAAAACCGAAAAGATTACTTCGCGTTATGCAGGCTTCCTCGCTCACTGACTCG
CTGCGCTCGGTCGTTCGGCTGCGGCGAGCGGTATCAGCTCACTCAAAGGCGGTAATACGGTTATCCACAG
AATCAGGGGATAACGCAGGAAAGAACATGTGAGCAAAAGGCCAGCAAAAGGCCAGGAACCGTAAAAAGGC
CGCGTTGCTGGCGTTTTTCCACAGGCTCCGCCCCCCTGACGAGCATCACAAAAATCGACGCTCAAGTCAG
AGGTGGCGAAACCCGACAGGACTATAAAGATACCAGGCGTTTCCCCCTGGAAGCTCCCTCGTGCGCTCTC
CTGTTCCGACCCTGCCGCTTACCGGATACCTGTCCGCCTTTCTCCCTTCGGGAAGCGTGGCGCTTTCTCA
TAGCTCACGCTGTAGGTATCTCAGTTCGGTGTAGGTCGTTCGCTCCAAGCTGGGCTGTGTGCACGAACCC
CCCGTTCAGCCCGACCGCTGCGCCTTATCCGGTAACTATCGTCTTGAGTCCAACCCGGTAAGACACGACT
TATCGCCACTGGCAGCAGCCACTGGTAACAGGATTAGCAGAGCGAGGTATGTAGGCGGTGCTACAGAGTT
CTTGAAGTGGTGGCCTAACTACGGCTACACTAGA
